>Addgene plasmid #174980 | pMSR:MSMEG_1067:Dendra | addgene full sequence | sequence record 345912 | Addgene NGS Result
AAGATGAACAAGGGCCCCGAGGCATTCCTGGTGACCACGACGCAGGGCAACCGGCTGTCGAAGTCCGCGT
TCACCAAGTCGCTGAAGCGTGGCTACGCCAAGATCGGTCGGCCGGAACTCCGCATCCACGACCTCCGCGC
TGTCGGCGCTACGTTCGCCGCTCAGGCAGGTGCGACGACCAAGGAGCTGATGGCCCGTCTCGGTCACACG
ACTCCTAGGATGGCGATGAAGTACCAGATGGCGTCTGAGGCCCGCGACGAGGCTATCGCTGAGGCGATGT
CCAAGCTGGCCAAGACCTCCTGAAACGCAAAAAGCCCCCCTCCCAAGGACACTGAGTCCTAAAGAGGGGG
GTTTCTTGTCAGTACGCGAAGAACCACGCCTGGCCGCGAGCGCCAGCACCGCCGCTCTGTGCGGAGACCT
GGGCACCAGCCCCGCCGCCGCCAGGAGCATTGCCGTTCCCGCCAGAAATCTAGACGGTGACCACAACGCG
CCCGCTTTGATCGGGGACGTCGAAATATTGGATCGTCGGCACCGTCACGGCCGTGGGAGGCGGCACGATC
CGCGACGTGATGATCGGCCGCATCCCCACGGTGCTGCGCAGTGAGCTCTACGCCATCCCGGCGTTGATCT
GTGCGTTCGCACGCACAGGCCCGGTGTGAGAAGGGTCTCTGACGAGCGGGAGAACTCCCTATCAGTGATA
GAGTTTGTCCTCCCTATCAGTGATAGATAGGCTTAAGGAGTAATACGACTCACTATAGGGAGAAGGAGGC
CATTATGGAGATCCTGGCCAGCCGGATGTTGATCCGACCGGTCGACTACGAGAAATCGCTCGAGTTCTAC
CGCGACGGGATCGGCCTGGCGATCGCGCGTGAATACCCCGGCGGCACAGTGTTCTACGCCGGTCAGTCGC
TGATCGAGATCGCCGGCCACGGCGAACCGTCGGGAGGCGGCAGCCTGTGGTTGCAGGTGCGCGACATCTA
CGCCGCGCAGCAGGAGCTCGAGGGTCGCGGGGTGCCGATCACGCGGCCGGCCAAACAGGAACCGTGGGGT
CTGCACGAGATGCACGTGACCGACCCCGACGGCATCACGCTGATCTTCGTCCAGGTGCCCTCGACGCATC
CGCTGCGGCGCGACGTGCGGGATAAGCTTGGTGCGGCCGCGGGCAACACGCCTGGCATCAATCTGATCAA
GGAGGACATGCGTGTCAAGGTGCATATGGAGGGCAACGTGAACGGTCACGCCTTCGTGATCGAGGGGGAG
GGTAAGGGTAAGCCTTACGAAGGGACCCAGACCGCCAACCTCACCGTCAAGGAGGGCGCCCCTCTCCCAT
TCTCGTACGATATCCTCACTACCGCGGTGCATTACGGGAACCGCGTGTTCACCAAGTACCCCGAGGATAT
CCCTGACTACTTCAAGCAGAGCTTCCCGGAGGGATACTCCTGGGAGCGGACGATGACCTTCGAAGACAAG
GGTATCTGTACGATCCGCAGCGACATCTCGCTGGAAGGGGACTGTTTCTTCCAGAACGTCCGTTTCAAGG
GGACCAACTTTCCGCCGAACGGCCCGGTCATGCAGAAGAAGACCCTCAAGTGGGAGCCGAGCACGGAGAA
GCTGCACGTTCGGGACGGCCTCCTGGTCGGCAACATCAACATGGCGCTGCTGCTGGAAGGCGGCGGCCAC
TACCTATGCGACTTCAAGACCACGTACAAAGCGAAGAAGGTCGTCCAGCTGCCCGACGCGCACTTCGTGG
ACCACCGCATCGAAATCCTGGGGAACGATTCGGACTACAACAAGGTCAAGTTGTACGAGCACGCTGTGGC
ACGCTATAGCCCGCTCCCGTCGCAGGTCTGGTTCGAAGGCGGCGGCGGGGAGAACCTGTATTTCCAGGAC
TACAAGGACGACGACGACAAGTGATTTAAATAACCCCTTGGGGCCTCTAAACGGGTCTTGAGGGGTTTTT
TGTTAACTAGCGTACGATCGAATTCCTGCAGCTCACGGTAACTGATGCCGTATTTGCAGTACCAGCGTAC
GGCCCACAGAATGATGTCACGCTGAAAATGCCGGCCTTTGAATGGGTTCATGTGCAGCTCCATCAGCAAA
AGGGGATGATAAGTTTATCACCACCGACTATTTGCAACAGTGCCGTTGATCGTGCTATGATCGACTGATG
TCATCAGCGGTGGAGTGCAATGTCGTGCAATACGAATGGCGAAAAGCCGAGCTCATCGGTCAGCTTCTCA
ACCTTGGGGTTACCCCCGGCGGTGTGCTGCTGGTCCACAGCTCCTTCCGTAGCGTCCGGCCCCTCGAAGA
TGGGCCACTTGGACTGATCGAGGCCCTGCGTGCTACGCTGGGTCCGGGAGGGACGCTCGTCATGCCCTCG
TGGTCAGGTCTGGACGACGAGCCGTTCGATCCTGCCACGTCGCCCGTTACACCGGACCTTGGAGTTGTCT
CTGACACATTCTGGCGCCTGCCAAATGTAAAGCGCAGCGCCCATCCATTTGCCTTTGCGGCAGCGGGGCC
ACAGGCAGAGCAGATCATCTCTGATCCATTGCCCCTGCCACCTTACTCGCCTGCAAGCCCGGTCGCCCGT
GTCCATGAACTCGATGGGCAGGTACTTCTCCTCGGCGTGGGACACGATGCCAACACGACGCTGCATCTTG
CCGAGTTGATGGCAAAGGTTCCCTATGGGGTGCCGAGACACTGCACCATTCTTCAGGATGGCAAGTTGGT
ACGCGTCGATTATCTCGAGAATGACCACTGCTGTGAGCGCTTTGCCTTGGCGGACAGGTGGCTCAAGGAG
AAGAGCCTTCAGAAGGAAGGTCCAGTCGGTCATGCCTTTGCTCGGTTGATCCGCTCCCGCGACATTGTGG
CGACAGCCCTGGGTCAACTGGGCCGAGATCCGTTGATCTTCCTGCATCCGCCAGAGGCGGGATGCGAAGA
ATGCGATGCCGCTCGCCAGTCGATTGGCTGAGCTCATGAGCGGAGAACGAGATGACGTTGGAGGGGCAAG
GTCGCGCTGATTGCTGGGGCAACACGGGGGATCCACTAGTTCCATGAGCGTCAGACCCCGTAGAAAAGAT
CAAAGGATCTTCTTGAGATCCTTTTTTTCTGCGCGTAATCTGCTGCTTGCAAACAAAAAAACCACCGCTA
CCAGCGGTGGTTTGTTTGCCGGATCAAGAGCTACCAACTCTTTTTCCGAAGGTAACTGGCTTCAGCAGAG
CGCAGATACCAAATACTGTCCTTCTAGTGTAGCCGTAGTTAGGCCACCACTTCAAGAACTCTGTAGCACC
GCCTACATACCTCGCTCTGCTAATCCTGTTACCAGTGGCTGCTGCCAGTGGCGATAAGTCGTGTCTTACC
GGGTTGGACTCAAGACGATAGTTACCGGATAAGGCGCAGCGGTCGGGCTGAACGGGGGGTTCGTGCACAC
AGCCCAGCTTGGAGCGAACGACCTACACCGAACTGAGATACCTACAGCGTGAGCTATGAGAAAGCGCCAC
GCTTCCCGAGGGGAGAAAGGCGGACAGGTATCCGGTAAGCGGCAGGGTCGGAACAGGAGAGCGCACGAGG
GAGCTTCCAGGGGGAAACGCCTGGTATCTTTATAGTCCTGTCGGGTTTCGCCACCTCTGACTTGAGCGTC
GATTTTTGTGATGCTCGTCAGGGGGGCGGAGCCTATGGAAAAACGCCAGCAACGCGGCCTTTTTACGGTT
CCTGGCCTTTTGCTGGCCTTTTGCTCACATGTTCTTTCCTGCGTTATCCCCTGATTCTGTGGATAACCGT
ATTACCGCCTTTGAGTGAGCTGATACCGCTCGCCGCAGCCGAACGACCGAGCGCAACGCGTGCGGCCGCG
GTACCCGGGGATCCTCTAGAGTCGACCACCAAGGGCACCATCTCTGCTTGGGCCACCCCGTTGGCCGCAG
CCAGCTCGCTGAGAGCCGTGAACGACAGGGCGAACGCCAGCCCGCCGACGGCGAGGGTTCCGACCGCTGC
AACTCCCGGTGCAACCTTGTCCCGGTCTATTCTCTTCACTGCACCAGCTCCAATCTGGTGTGAATGCCCC
TCGTCTGTTCGCGCAGGCGGGGGGCTCTATTCGTTTGTCAGCATCGAAAGTAGCCAGATCAGGGATGCGT
TGCAACCGCGTATGCCCAGGTCAGAAGAGTCGCACAAGAGTTGCAGACCCCTGGAAAGAAAAATGGCCAG
AGGGCGAAAACACCCTCTGACCAGCGGAGCGGGCGACGGGAATCGAACCCGCGTAGCTAGTTTGGAAGAA
TGGGTGTCTGCCGACCACATATGGGCCGGTCAAGATAGGTTTTTACCCCCTCTCGGCTGCATCCTCTAAG
TGGAAAGAAATTGCAGGTCGTAGAAGCGCGTTGAAGCCTGAGAGTTGCACAGGAGTTGCAACCCGGTAGC
CTTGTTCACGACGAGAGGAGACCTAGTTGGCACGTCGCGGATGGGGATCGCTGAAGACTCAGCGCAGCGG
GAGGATCCAAGCCTCATACGTCAACCCGCAGGACGGTGTGAGGTACTACGCGCTGCAGACCTACGACAAC
AAGATGGACGCCGAAGCCTGGCTCGCGGGCGAGAAGCGGCTCATCGAGATGGAGACCTGGACCCCTCCAC
AGGACCGGGCGAAGAAGGCAGCCGCCAGCGCCATCACGCTGGAGGAGTACACCCGGAAGTGGCTCGTGGA
GCGCGACCTCGCAGACGGCACCAGGGATCTGTACAGCGGGCACGCGGAGCGCCGCATCTACCCGGTGCTA
GGTGAAGTGGCGGTCACAGAGATGACGCCAGCTCTGGTGCGTGCGTGGTGGGCCGGGATGGGTAGGAAGC
ACCCGACTGCCCGCCGGCATGCCTACAACGTCCTCCGGGCGGTGATGAACACAGCGGTCGAGGACAAGCT
GATCGCAGAGAACCCGTGCCGGATCGAGCAGAAGGCAGCCGATGAGCGCGACGTAGAGGCGCTGACGCCT
GAGGAGCTGGACATCGTCGCCGCTGAGATCTTCGAGCACTACCGGATCGCGGCATACATCCTGGCGTGGA
CGAGCCTCCGGTTCGGAGAGCTGATCGAGCTTCGCCGCAAGGACATCGTGGACGACGGCATGACGATGAA
GCTCCGGGTGCGCCGTGGCGCTTCCCGCGTGGGGAACAAGATCGTCGTTGGCAACGCCAAGACCGTCCGG
TCGAAGCGTCCTGTGACGGTTCCGCCTCACGTCGCGGAGATGATCCGAGCGCACATGAAGGACCGTACG
Features (pLannotate 1.2.2; 13 found; start..end, strand, type, name):
    362..466     -  CDS            32 (fragment): VG32_BPML5 - Protein predicted: Swiss-Prot protein existence level 4. From Mycobacterium phage L5 (Mycobacteriophage L5).
    522..626     +  CDS            Y4104_STRCO (fragment): Protein inferred from homology: Swiss-Prot protein existence level 3. From Streptomyces coelicolor (strain ATCC BAA-471 / A3(2) / M145).
    684..703     +  promoter       tight TRE promoter (fragment): Tet-responsive promoter PTight, consisting of seven tet operator sequences followed by the minimal CMV promoter
    710..727     +  promoter       tight TRE promoter (fragment): Tet-responsive promoter PTight, consisting of seven tet operator sequences followed by the minimal CMV promoter
    741..759     +  promoter       T7 promoter: promoter for bacteriophage T7 RNA polymerase
   1165..1851    +  CDS            Dendra2: Dendra2 is a photoconvertible green fluorescent protein published in 2006, derived from Dendronephthya sp.. It has high acid sensitivity.
   1891..1911    +  CDS            FLAG (fragment): FLAG® epitope tag, followed by an enterokinase cleavage site
   1920..1962    +  terminator     T7 terminator (fragment): transcription terminator for bacteriophage T7 RNA polymerase
   2168..2968    +  CDS            ApmR: aminoglycoside 3-N-acetyltransferase type IV ; aac(3)IV; confers resistance to apramycin (Paget and Davies, 1996)
   3035..3052    -  misc_feature   MCS (fragment): pBluescript multiple cloning site
   3093..3681    +  rep_origin     ori: high-copy-number ColE1/pMB1/pBR322/pUC origin of replication
   3849..3877    +  misc_feature   MCS (fragment): pUC18/19 multiple cloning site
   4437..300     +  CDS            33 (across the origin): VINT_BPML5 - Also known as int. Protein inferred from homology: Swiss-Prot protein existence level 3. Integrase is necessary for integration of the phage into the host genome by site-specific recombination. From Mycobacterium phage L5 (Mycobacteriophage L5).
