[The description below was written by a language model from this plasmid's Addgene catalogue record and pLannotate feature annotations shown in this document.]
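Description:
pMSR:MSMEG_1067:Dendra is an integrating mycobacterial expression plasmid (about 5.2 kb) built on the pMSR:Dendra backbone, part of a systematic resource of tagged Mycobacterium smegmatis genes. It is propagated in E. coli through a high-copy ColE1/pUC-type origin and selected with apramycin via the aac(3)IV acetyltransferase gene. It carries no mycobacterial replication origin. Instead it encodes the mycobacteriophage L5 integrase, along with adjacent L5-derived sequence, which directs site-specific recombination into the L5 attachment site of the mycobacterial chromosome. This gives stable single-copy insertion.

The payload is the M. smegmatis open reading frame MSMEG_1067, inserted by ligation-independent cloning and fused at its C terminus through a Gly-Ala linker to Dendra2, a green-to-red photoconvertible fluorescent protein, followed by a single FLAG epitope. The gene itself was not recognised by the automated annotation, but the unannotated interval between the promoter region and Dendra2 is where it would lie; the record gives no information on its function. Expression in mycobacteria is driven by the pmycTetO promoter. The two short hits labelled as "tight TRE promoter" fragments most likely reflect the tet operator sequences in this promoter rather than any mammalian element, and they imply tetracycline-repressor-responsive control where a repressor is present. A T7 promoter just upstream of the coding region and a T7 terminator fragment downstream of the FLAG tag allow the same fusion to be expressed in E. coli strains supplying T7 RNA polymerase.

The stated purpose is C-terminal fluorescent fusion. That supports live-cell localisation and photoconversion-based tracking of the protein in mycobacteria, while the FLAG tag allows immunodetection or affinity capture.
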