Addgene plasmid #174980: pMSR:MSMEG_1067:Dendra
Purpose: C-term fluorescent fusion
Depositing lab: Keith Derbyshire & Joseph Wade. Depositing organization: Wadsworth Center, New York State Department of Health. Publication: A Mycobacterial Systems Resource for the Research Community. Judd JA, Canestrari J, Clark R, Joseph A, Lapierre P, Lasek-Nesselquist E, Mir M, Palumbo M, Smith C, Stone M, Upadhyay A, Wirth SE, Dedrick RM, Meier CG, Russell DA, Dills A, Dove E, Kester J, Wolf ID, Zhu J, Rubin ER, Fortune S, Hatfull GF, Gray TA, Wade JT, Derbyshire KM. mBio. 2021 Mar 2;12(2). pii: mBio.02401-20. doi: 10.1128/mBio.02401-20. PubMed 33653882.
Backbone
  Vector backbone: pMSR:Dendra
  Vector type: Bacterial Expression ; Integrating Mycobacterial Expression Vector attL5. T7 expression in E. coli
Growth in bacteria
  Bacterial resistance: Apramycin, 25 μg/mL
  Growth temperature: 37°C
  Growth strain: DH5alpha
  Copy number: High Copy
Gene/Insert
  Gene/Insert name: MSMEG_1067
  Species: M. smegmatis
  Promoter: pmycTetO
  Tag / fusion protein: Gly-Ala Linker/Dendra2/1x Flag Tag (C terminal on insert)
  Cloning method: Ligation Independent Cloning
  Sequencing primers: 5′ TGATAGAGTTTGTCCTCCCTATCAG; 3′ TCCATATGCACCTTGACACG
Resource information
  A portion of this plasmid was derived from a plasmid made by: CP000480.1
Terms and licenses: Academic/Nonprofit Terms; Industry Terms: Not Available to Industry
Depositor comments: 5' cloning site: AseI (destroyed), 3' cloning site: HindIII (not destroyed)
How to cite: pMSR:MSMEG_1067:Dendra was a gift from Keith Derbyshire & Joseph Wade (Addgene plasmid # 174980 ; http://n2t.net/addgene:174980 ; RRID:Addgene_174980)
