>Addgene plasmid #174980 | pMSR:MSMEG_1067:Dendra | depositor partial sequence | sequence record 339374 | partial
ATGGAGATCCTGGCCAGCCGGATGTTGATCCGACCGGTCGACTACGAGAAATCGCTCGAGTTCTACCGCG
ACGGGATCGGCCTGGCGATCGCGCGTGAATACCCCGGCGGCACAGTGTTCTACGCCGGTCAGTCGCTGAT
CGAGATCGCCGGCCACGGCGAACCGTCGGGAGGCGGCAGCCTGTGGTTGCAGGTGCGCGACATCTACGCC
GCGCAGCAGGAGCTCGAGGGTCGCGGGGTGCCGATCACGCGGCCGGCCAAACAGGAACCGTGGGGTCTGC
ACGAGATGCACGTGACCGACCCCGACGGCATCACGCTGATCTTCGTCCAGGTGCCCTCGACGCATCCGCT
GCGGCGCGACGTGCGGGAT
